Addgene plasmid #185242: pST_DrHD_dom3_k5_0 (pBS0758)
Purpose: For the mammalian expression of the Deinococcus radiodurans protein DrHD_dom3_k5_0. This is one of the bottom performing targets in our apoptosis assay (it induced apoptosis).
Depositing lab: Pamela Silver. Depositing organization: Harvard Medical School. Publication: Natural and Designed Proteins Inspired by Extremotolerant Organisms Can Form Condensates and Attenuate Apoptosis in Human Cells. Veling MT, Nguyen DT, Thadani NN, Oster ME, Rollins NJ, Brock KP, Bethel NP, Lim S, Baker D, Way JC, Marks DS, Chang RL, Silver PA. ACS Synth Biol. 2022 Mar 18;11(3):1292-1302. doi: 10.1021/acssynbio.1c00572. Epub 2022 Feb 18. PubMed 35176859.
Backbone
  Vector backbone: YK 02
  Vector type: Mammalian Expression
Growth in bacteria
  Bacterial resistance: Ampicillin, 100 μg/mL
  Growth temperature: 37°C
  Growth strain: DH5alpha
  Copy number: High Copy
Gene/Insert
  Gene/Insert name: DrHD_dom3_k5_0
  Species: D. radiodurans
  Insert size (bp): 393
  Cloning method: Gibson Cloning
Terms and licenses: Academic/Nonprofit Terms; Industry Terms: Not Available to Industry
Depositor comments: This is one of the bottom performing targets in our apoptosis assay (it induced apoptosis). See supplemental table 2 in our paper to see its performance in our assay. The negative control for this assay is pSecTag2 B which can be obtained from Thermo here https://www.thermofisher.com/order/catalog/product/V90020
How to cite: pST_DrHD_dom3_k5_0 (pBS0758) was a gift from Pamela Silver (Addgene plasmid # 185242 ; http://n2t.net/addgene:185242 ; RRID:Addgene_185242)
