[The description below was written by a language model from this plasmid's Addgene catalogue record and pLannotate feature annotations shown in this document.]
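Description:
pST_DrHD_dom3_k5_0 (pBS0758) is a 5.3 kb mammalian expression plasmid built on a backbone recorded as YK 02. It carries a 393 bp insert, DrHD_dom3_k5_0, attributed to Deinococcus radiodurans and introduced by Gibson cloning. The feature table does not annotate the insert itself. However, an unannotated gap lies between the T7 promoter and the bovine growth hormone polyadenylation signal, and its size fits the coding region sitting there. That position would place the insert under the human cytomegalovirus immediate early enhancer and promoter for strong constitutive transcription in mammalian cells. The T7 promoter just upstream could also support in vitro transcription. The record lists no epitope tags, secretion signals or reporters. The short HIV-1 LTR and second SV40 promoter hits are fragmentary matches and probably not functional elements.

In E. coli the plasmid is maintained at high copy through a ColE1/pUC-type origin and selected with ampicillin via the bla gene and its native promoter. An f1 origin is also present and would allow single-stranded DNA production. A second cassette places the Sh ble gene (BleoR) behind both the SV40 early promoter and the bacterial EM7 promoter, followed by an SV40 poly(A) signal. This provides Zeocin/bleomycin-family resistance that could be used to select transfected mammalian cells. Remnants of lac regulatory sequences and a bom fragment are backbone leftovers.

The construct belongs to a set of natural and designed proteins inspired by extremotolerant organisms, which were screened in human cells for effects on apoptosis. This protein was among the poorest performers, inducing apoptosis rather than attenuating it. The depositor names pSecTag2 B as the assay's negative control.
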