Features (pLannotate 1.2.2; 20 found; start..end, strand, type, name):
     20..72      -  misc_feature   bom (fragment): basis of mobility region from pBR322
    227..606     +  enhancer       CMV enhancer: human cytomegalovirus immediate early enhancer
    607..810     +  promoter       CMV promoter: human cytomegalovirus (CMV) immediate early promoter
    806..839     +  LTR            5' LTR (truncated) (fragment): truncated 5' long terminal repeat (LTR) from HIV-1
    855..873     +  promoter       T7 promoter: promoter for bacteriophage T7 RNA polymerase
   1309..1533    +  polyA_signal   bGH poly(A) signal: bovine growth hormone polyadenylation signal
   1537..1558    +  promoter       SV40 promoter (fragment): SV40 enhancer and early promoter
   1579..2007    +  rep_origin     f1 ori (sequence partly withheld): f1 bacteriophage origin of replication; arrow indicates direction of (+) strand synthesis
   2021..2350    +  promoter       SV40 promoter: SV40 enhancer and early promoter
   2398..2445    +  promoter       EM7 promoter: synthetic bacterial promoter&nbsp
   2464..2838    +  CDS            BleoR: antibiotic-binding protein; Sh ble from Streptoalloteichus hindustanus; confers resistance to bleomycin, phleomycin, and Zeocin™
   2848..2973    +  CDS            ble (fragment): BLE_KLEPN - Experimental evidence at protein level: Swiss-Prot protein existence level 1. Binding protein with a strong affinity to the bleomycin family of antibiotics. Binds to CL990; an antimitotic-antibiotic compound. From Klebsiella pneumoniae.
   2968..3089    +  polyA_signal   SV40 poly(A) signal: SV40 polyadenylation signal
   3162..3178    -  protein_bind   lac operator: The lac repressor binds to the lac operator to inhibit transcription in E. coli. This inhibition can be relieved by adding lactose or isopropyl-β-D-thiogalactopyranoside (IPTG). lac repressor encoded by lacI
   3186..3216    -  promoter       lac promoter: promoter for the E. coli lac operon
   3231..3252    -  protein_bind   CAP binding site: CAP binding activates transcription in the presence of cAMP. E. coli catabolite activator protein
   3265..3357    -  CDS            lacI (fragment): lac repressor; lacI; The lac repressor binds to the lac operator to inhibit transcription in E. coli. This inhibition can be relieved by adding lactose or isopropyl-β-D-thiogalactopyranoside (IPTG).
   3540..4128    -  rep_origin     ori: high-copy-number ColE1/pMB1/pBR322/pUC origin of replication
   4299..5159    -  CDS            AmpR: β-lactamase; bla; confers resistance to ampicillin, carbenicillin, and related antibiotics
   5160..5264    -  promoter       AmpR promoter: bla
>Addgene plasmid #185242 | pST_DrHD_dom3_k5_0 (pBS0758) | addgene full sequence | sequence record 363748 | Addgene NGS Result
GGGAGATCTCCCGATCCCCTATGGTGCACTCTCAGTACAATCTGCTCTGATGCCGCATAGTTAAGCCAGT
ATCTGCTCCCTGCTTGTGTGTTGGAGGTCGCTGAGTAGTGCGCGAGCAAAATTTAAGCTACAACAAGGCA
AGGCTTGACCGACAATTGCATGAAGAATCTGCTTAGGGTTAGGCGTTTTGCGCTGCTTCGCGATGTACGG
GCCAGATATACGCGTTGACATTGATTATTGACTAGTTATTAATAGTAATCAATTACGGGGTCATTAGTTC
ATAGCCCATATATGGAGTTCCGCGTTACATAACTTACGGTAAATGGCCCGCCTGGCTGACCGCCCAACGA
CCCCCGCCCATTGACGTCAATAATGACGTATGTTCCCATAGTAACGCCAATAGGGACTTTCCATTGACGT
CAATGGGTGGAGTATTTACGGTAAACTGCCCACTTGGCAGTACATCAAGTGTATCATATGCCAAGTACGC
CCCCTATTGACGTCAATGACGGTAAATGGCCCGCCTGGCATTATGCCCAGTACATGACCTTATGGGACTT
TCCTACTTGGCAGTACATCTACGTATTAGTCATCGCTATTACCATGGTGATGCGGTTTTGGCAGTACATC
AATGGGCGTGGATAGCGGTTTGACTCACGGGGATTTCCAAGTCTCCACCCCATTGACGTCAATGGGAGTT
TGTTTTGGCACCAAAATCAACGGGACTTTCCAAAATGTCGTAACAACTCCGCCCCATTGACGCAAATGGG
CGGTAGGCGTGTACGGTGGGAGGTCTATATAAGCAGAGCTCTCTGGCTAACTAGAGAACCCACTGCTTAC
TGGCTTATCGAAATTAATACGACTCACTATAGGGAGACCCAAGCTGGCTAGCCACCATGGCGGCTAGCGA
TGCTAAAGATAAAGCTGACGATGTTAAGGCAGACGCGAAGGACGCAGCCGACGACGCGAAAGACAAAGCC
CAAGATTGATGAATTGCCAATTGAAATTTGACGGCCTATGTCACTGAAACTATCCAAACACCCCATGTCG
ATACTGAACGTATCGACGCATACCTCCTTCCTTGAAAACGCACAATCATACAACTGGGCACATAATGCGT
ACGCCCATCTAGTACACCCATCTCTGTAGGTCCAGTTCAAGAGCTGGAAGAGCACCCTCCACTTAGACGT
GCCGTAAGATAGAGGTTAGTGAGAATAGCCATCCAATATGAGCGTTGATAGCTAGACGAGGATAAGGCAG
TGATAGAAGGGGCACCAAGCTTCATTCGCACCCGCTGATCAGCCTCGACTGTGCCTTCTAGTTGCCAGCC
ATCTGTTGTTTGCCCCTCCCCCGTGCCTTCCTTGACCCTGGAAGGTGCCACTCCCACTGTCCTTTCCTAA
TAAAATGAGGAAATTGCATCGCATTGTCTGAGTAGGTGTCATTCTATTCTGGGGGGTGGGGTGGGGCAGG
ACAGCAAGGGGGAGGATTGGGAAGACAATAGCAGGCATGCTGGGGATGCGGTGGGCTCTATGGCTTCTGA
GGCGGAAAGAACCAGCTGGGGCTCTAGGGGGTATCCCC
[124 nt withheld, positions 1579-1702]
C
[91 nt withheld, positions 1704-1794]
A
[49 nt withheld, positions 1796-1844]
CCTTTGACGTTGGAGTCCACGTTCTTT
[37 nt withheld, positions 1872-1908]
ACCCTATCTCGGTCTATTCTTTTGATTTATAAGGGATTTTGCCGATTTCGGCCTATTGGTTAAAAAATGA
GCTGATTTAACAAAAATTTAACGCGAATTAATTCTGTGGAATGTGTGTCAGTTAGGGTGTGGAAAGTCCC
CAGGCTCCCCAGCAGGCAGAAGTATGCAAAGCATGCATCTCAATTAGTCAGCAACCAGGTGTGGAAAGTC
CCCAGGCTCCCCAGCAGGCAGAAGTATGCAAAGCATGCATCTCAATTAGTCAGCAACCATAGTCCCGCCC
CTAACTCCGCCCATCCCGCCCCTAACTCCGCCCAGTTCCGCCCATTCTCCGCCCCATGGCTGACTAATTT
TTTTTATTTATGCAGAGGCCGAGGCCGCCTCTGCCTCTGAGCTATTCCAGAAGTAGTGAGGAGGCTTTTT
TGGAGGCCTAGGCTTTTGCAAAAAGCTCCCGGGAGCTTGTATATCCATTTTCGGATCTGATCAGCACGTG
TTGACAATTAATCATCGGCATAGTATATCGGCATAGTATAATACGACAAGGTGAGGAACTAAACCATGGC
CAAGTTGACCAGTGCCGTTCCGGTGCTCACCGCGCGCGACGTCGCCGGAGCGGTCGAGTTCTGGACCGAC
CGGCTCGGGTTCTCCCGGGACTTCGTGGAGGACGACTTCGCCGGTGTGGTCCGGGACGACGTGACCCTGT
TCATCAGCGCGGTCCAGGACCAGGTGGTGCCGGACAACACCCTGGCCTGGGTGTGGGTGCGCGGCCTGGA
CGAGCTGTACGCCGAGTGGTCGGAGGTCGTGTCCACGAACTTCCGGGACGCCTCCGGGCCGGCCATGACC
GAGATCGGCGAGCAGCCGTGGGGGCGGGAGTTCGCCCTGCGCGACCCGGCCGGCAACTGCGTGCACTTCG
TGGCCGAGGAGCAGGACTGACACGTGCTACGAGATTTCGATTCCACCGCCGCCTTCTATGAAAGGTTGGG
CTTCGGAATCGTTTTCCGGGACGCCGGCTGGATGATCCTCCAGCGCGGGGATCTCATGCTGGAGTTCTTC
GCCCACCCCAACTTGTTTATTGCAGCTTATAATGGTTACAAATAAAGCAATAGCATCACAAATTTCACAA
ATAAAGCATTTTTTTCACTGCATTCTAGTTGTGGTTTGTCCAAACTCATCAATGTATCTTATCATGTCTG
TATACCGTCGACCTCTAGCTAGAGCTTGGCGTAATCATGGTCATAGCTGTTTCCTGTGTGAAATTGTTAT
CCGCTCACAATTCCACACAACATACGAGCCGGAAGCATAAAGTGTAAAGCCTGGGGTGCCTAATGAGTGA
GCTAACTTACATTAATTGCGTTGCGCTCACTGCCCGCTTTCCAGTCGGGAAACCTGTCGTGCCAGCTGCA
TTAATGAATCGGCCAACGCGCGGGGAGAGGCGGTTTGCGTATTGGGCGCTCTTCCGCTTCCTCGCTCACT
GACTCGCTGCGCTCGGTCGTTCGGCTGCGGCGAGCGGTATCAGCTCACTCAAAGGCGGTAATACGGTTAT
CCACAGAATCAGGGGATAACGCAGGAAAGAACATGTGAGCAAAAGGCCAGCAAAAGGCCAGGAACCGTAA
AAAGGCCGCGTTGCTGGCGTTTTTCCATAGGCTCCGCCCCCCTGACGAGCATCACAAAAATCGACGCTCA
AGTCAGAGGTGGCGAAACCCGACAGGACTATAAAGATACCAGGCGTTTCCCCCTGGAAGCTCCCTCGTGC
GCTCTCCTGTTCCGACCCTGCCGCTTACCGGATACCTGTCCGCCTTTCTCCCTTCGGGAAGCGTGGCGCT
TTCTCATAGCTCACGCTGTAGGTATCTCAGTTCGGTGTAGGTCGTTCGCTCCAAGCTGGGCTGTGTGCAC
GAACCCCCCGTTCAGCCCGACCGCTGCGCCTTATCCGGTAACTATCGTCTTGAGTCCAACCCGGTAAGAC
ACGACTTATCGCCACTGGCAGCAGCCACTGGTAACAGGATTAGCAGAGCGAGGTATGTAGGCGGTGCTAC
AGAGTTCTTGAAGTGGTGGCCTAACTACGGCTACACTAGAAGAACAGTATTTGGTATCTGCGCTCTGCTG
AAGCCAGTTACCTTCGGAAAAAGAGTTGGTAGCTCTTGATCCGGCAAACAAACCACCGCTGGTAGCGGTG
GTTTTTTTGTTTGCAAGCAGCAGATTACGCGCAGAAAAAAAGGATCTCAAGAAGATCCTTTGATCTTTTC
TACGGGGTCTGACGCTCAGTGGAACGAAAACTCACGTTAAGGGATTTTGGTCATGAGATTATCAAAAAGG
ATCTTCACCTAGATCCTTTTAAATTAAAAATGAAGTTTTAAATCAATCTAAAGTATATATGAGTAAACTT
GGTCTGACAGTTACCAATGCTTAATCAGTGAGGCACCTATCTCAGCGATCTGTCTATTTCGTTCATCCAT
AGTTGCCTGACTCCCCGTCGTGTAGATAACTACGATACGGGAGGGCTTACCATCTGGCCCCAGTGCTGCA
ATGATACCGCGAGACCCACGCTCACCGGCTCCAGATTTATCAGCAATAAACCAGCCAGCCGGAAGGGCCG
AGCGCAGAAGTGGTCCTGCAACTTTATCCGCCTCCATCCAGTCTATTAATTGTTGCCGGGAAGCTAGAGT
AAGTAGTTCGCCAGTTAATAGTTTGCGCAACGTTGTTGCCATTGCTACAGGCATCGTGGTGTCACGCTCG
TCGTTTGGTATGGCTTCATTCAGCTCCGGTTCCCAACGATCAAGGCGAGTTACATGATCCCCCATGTTGT
GCAAAAAAGCGGTTAGCTCCTTCGGTCCTCCGATCGTTGTCAGAAGTAAGTTGGCCGCAGTGTTATCACT
CATGGTTATGGCAGCACTGCATAATTCTCTTACTGTCATGCCATCCGTAAGATGCTTTTCTGTGACTGGT
GAGTACTCAACCAAGTCATTCTGAGAATAGTGTATGCGGCGACCGAGTTGCTCTTGCCCGGCGTCAATAC
GGGATAATACCGCGCCACATAGCAGAACTTTAAAAGTGCTCATCATTGGAAAACGTTCTTCGGGGCGAAA
ACTCTCAAGGATCTTACCGCTGTTGAGATCCAGTTCGATGTAACCCACTCGTGCACCCAACTGATCTTCA
GCATCTTTTACTTTCACCAGCGTTTCTGGGTGAGCAAAAACAGGAAGGCAAAATGCCGCAAAAAAGGGAA
TAAGGGCGACACGGAAATGTTGAATACTCATACTCTTCCTTTTTCAATATTATTGAAGCATTTATCAGGG
TTATTGTCTCATGAGCGGATACATATTTGAATGTATTTAGAAAAATAAACAAATAGGGGTTCCGCGCACA
TTTCCCCGAAAAGTGCCACCTGACGTCGACGGATC
